Addgene plasmid #231024: pLV-hU6-ROBO2_sgRNA-hUbC-dCas9-KRAB-T2a-GFP
Purpose: All-in-one lentiviral vector (Gersbach lab design) for CRISPRi targeting ROBO2
Depositing lab: Tomasz Nowakowski. Depositing organization: University of California, San Francisco (UCSF). Publication: Thalamocortical organoids enable in vitro modeling of 22q11.2 microdeletion associated with neuropsychiatric disorders. Shin D, Kim CN, Ross J, Hennick KM, Wu SR, Paranjape N, Leonard R, Wang JC, Keefe MG, Pavlovic BJ, Donohue KC, Moreau C, Wigdor EM, Larson HH, Allen DE, Cadwell CR, Bhaduri A, Popova G, Bearden CE, Pollen AA, Jacquemont S, Sanders SJ, Haussler D, Wiita AP, Frost NA, Sohal VS, Nowakowski TJ. Cell Stem Cell. 2024 Mar 7;31(3):421-432.e8. doi: 10.1016/j.stem.2024.01.010. Epub 2024 Feb 20. PubMed 38382530.
Backbone
  Vector backbone: Addgene #71237
  Backbone manufacturer: Charles Gersbach
  Backbone size w/o insert (bp): 14962
  Total vector size (bp): 14982
  Vector type: Mammalian Expression, Lentiviral, CRISPR
Growth in bacteria
  Bacterial resistance: Ampicillin, 100 μg/mL
  Growth temperature: 37°C
  Growth strain: NEB Stable
  Copy number: High Copy
Gene/Insert
  Gene/Insert name: ROBO2 sgRNA
  Species: H. sapiens (human)
  Insert size (bp): 20
  Promoter: hU6
  Cloning method: Golden Gate
  Sequencing primers: 5′ GACTATCATATGCTTACCGT
Terms and licenses: Academic/Nonprofit Terms; Industry Terms: Not Available to Industry
How to cite: pLV-hU6-ROBO2_sgRNA-hUbC-dCas9-KRAB-T2a-GFP was a gift from Tomasz Nowakowski (Addgene plasmid # 231024 ; http://n2t.net/addgene:231024 ; RRID:Addgene_231024)
