[The description below was written by a language model from this plasmid's Addgene catalogue record and pLannotate feature annotations shown in this document.]
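Description:
pLV-hU6-ROBO2_sgRNA-hUbC-dCas9-KRAB-T2a-GFP is an all-in-one lentiviral CRISPR interference vector of roughly 15 kb, built by Golden Gate insertion of a 20-nt guide against human ROBO2 into an existing dCas9-KRAB lentiviral backbone. It is maintained in E. coli through a high-copy ColE1/pUC-type origin with ampicillin selection. The backbone also carries an f1 origin and an SV40/EM7-driven bleomycin/Zeocin resistance cassette located outside the viral genome. The transfer cassette follows an HIV-1-derived design: a CMV enhancer/promoter fused to a truncated 5' LTR drives genomic RNA production in packaging cells, followed by the Ψ packaging signal, RRE for Rev-dependent export, cPPT/CTS, a WPRE to boost transcript expression, and a truncated 3' LTR with a downstream bGH polyadenylation signal.

Two expression units sit between the LTRs. A human U6 Pol III promoter, oriented antisense to the rest of the cassette, transcribes the ROBO2 spacer fused to the S. pyogenes gRNA scaffold. The human ubiquitin C promoter drives a 3xFLAG-tagged Cas9 fused to the ZNF10 KRAB repression domain. The annotation software labels this ORF simply as Cas9, but the construct name and stated purpose identify it as the nuclease-dead form. EGFP follows, which the name indicates is linked through a T2A self-cleaving peptide, so transduced cells are marked by green fluorescence. loxP sites flank the whole sgRNA-through-EGFP region, which would allow Cre-mediated excision after integration. The vector is intended for transcriptional knockdown of ROBO2 in human cells, and the associated publication concerns thalamocortical organoid models of the 22q11.2 microdeletion.
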