Features (pLannotate 1.2.2; 38 found; start..end, strand, type, name):
      1..380     +  enhancer       CMV enhancer: human cytomegalovirus immediate early enhancer
    381..580     +  promoter       CMV promoter: human cytomegalovirus (CMV) immediate early promoter
    598..778     +  LTR            5' LTR (truncated): truncated 5' long terminal repeat (LTR) from HIV-1
    825..950     +  misc_feature   HIV-1 Ψ: packaging signal of human immunodeficiency virus type 1
    934..1297    +  CDS            HIV-1 gag (fragment): gag protein from human immunodeficiency virus 1; gag
   1443..1676    +  misc_feature   RRE: The Rev response element (RRE) of HIV-1 allows for Rev-dependent mRNA export from the nucleus to the cytoplasm.
   2053..2153    +  CDS            Rev (fragment): human immunodeficiency virus 1 (HIV-1) Rev protein; rev; enhances nuclear export of unspliced and incompletely spliced viral mRNAs
   2203..2320    +  misc_feature   cPPT/CTS: central polypurine tract and central termination sequence of HIV-1
   2364..2397    +  protein_bind   loxP: Cre-mediated recombination occurs in the 8-bp core sequence (GCATACAT). Cre recombinase
   2408..2483    -  misc_RNA       gRNA scaffold: guide RNA scaffold for the Streptococcus pyogenes CRISPR/Cas9 system
   2513..2753    -  promoter       U6 promoter: RNA polymerase III promoter for human U6 snRNA
   2786..3997    +  promoter       UbC promoter: human ubiquitin C promoter
   4008..4026    -  misc_feature   MCS (fragment): pUC18/19 multiple cloning site
   4035..4100    +  CDS            3xFLAG: three tandem FLAG® epitope tags, followed by an enterokinase cleavage site
   4137..8240    +  CDS            Cas9: Cas9 (Csn1) endonuclease from the Streptococcus pyogenes Type II CRISPR/Cas system generates RNA-guided double strand breaks in DNA
   8307..8501    +  CDS            KRAB: Krüppel-associated box (KRAB) transcriptional repression domain from the human zinc finger protein ZNF10 (Margolin et al., 1994)
   8655..9368    +  CDS            EGFP: EGFP is a basic (constitutively fluorescent) green fluorescent protein published in 1996, derived from Aequorea victoria. It is reported to be a rapidly-maturing weak dimer with moderate acid sensitivity.
   9384..9417    +  protein_bind   loxP: Cre-mediated recombination occurs in the 8-bp core sequence (GCATACAT). Cre recombinase
   9418..9442    +  misc_feature   MCS (fragment): pBluescript multiple cloning site
   9442..10030   +  misc_feature   WPRE: woodchuck hepatitis virus posttranscriptional regulatory element
   9967..10548   +  CDS            nef (fragment): NEF_HV1H2 - Experimental evidence at protein level: Swiss-Prot protein existence level 1. Extracellular Nef protein targets CD4(+) T-lymphocytes for apoptosis by interacting with CXCR4 surface receptors. From Human immunodeficiency virus type 1 group M subtype B (isolate HXB2) (HIV-1).
  10555..10735   +  LTR            5' LTR (truncated): truncated 5' long terminal repeat (LTR) from HIV-1
  10767..10991   +  polyA_signal   bGH poly(A) signal: bovine growth hormone polyadenylation signal
  10995..11016   +  promoter       SV40 promoter (fragment): SV40 enhancer and early promoter
  11037..11465   +  rep_origin     f1 ori (sequence partly withheld): f1 bacteriophage origin of replication; arrow indicates direction of (+) strand synthesis
  11479..11808   +  promoter       SV40 promoter: SV40 enhancer and early promoter
  11856..11903   +  promoter       EM7 promoter: synthetic bacterial promoter&nbsp
  11922..12296   +  CDS            BleoR: antibiotic-binding protein; Sh ble from Streptoalloteichus hindustanus; confers resistance to bleomycin, phleomycin, and Zeocin™
  12306..12431   +  CDS            ble (fragment): BLE_KLEPN - Experimental evidence at protein level: Swiss-Prot protein existence level 1. Binding protein with a strong affinity to the bleomycin family of antibiotics. Binds to CL990; an antimitotic-antibiotic compound. From Klebsiella pneumoniae.
  12426..12547   +  polyA_signal   SV40 poly(A) signal: SV40 polyadenylation signal
  12618..12640   -  protein_bind   lac operator (fragment): The lac repressor binds to the lac operator to inhibit transcription in E. coli. This inhibition can be relieved by adding lactose or isopropyl-β-D-thiogalactopyranoside (IPTG). lac repressor encoded by lacI
  12644..12674   -  promoter       lac promoter: promoter for the E. coli lac operon
  12689..12710   -  protein_bind   CAP binding site: CAP binding activates transcription in the presence of cAMP. E. coli catabolite activator protein
  12723..12815   -  CDS            lacI (fragment): lac repressor; lacI; The lac repressor binds to the lac operator to inhibit transcription in E. coli. This inhibition can be relieved by adding lactose or isopropyl-β-D-thiogalactopyranoside (IPTG).
  12998..13586   -  rep_origin     ori: high-copy-number ColE1/pMB1/pBR322/pUC origin of replication
  13757..14617   -  CDS            AmpR: β-lactamase; bla; confers resistance to ampicillin, carbenicillin, and related antibiotics
  14618..14722   -  promoter       AmpR promoter: bla
  14781..14833   -  misc_feature   bom (fragment): basis of mobility region from pBR322
>Addgene plasmid #231024 | pLV-hU6-ROBO2_sgRNA-hUbC-dCas9-KRAB-T2a-GFP | addgene full sequence | sequence record 459299 | Addgene NGS Result
GACATTGATTATTGACTAGTTATTAATAGTAATCAATTACGGGGTCATTAGTTCATAGCCCATATATGGA
GTTCCGCGTTACATAACTTACGGTAAATGGCCCGCCTGGCTGACCGCCCAACGACCCCCGCCCATTGACG
TCAATAATGACGTATGTTCCCATAGTAACGCCAATAGGGACTTTCCATTGACGTCAATGGGTGGAGTATT
TACGGTAAACTGCCCACTTGGCAGTACATCAAGTGTATCATATGCCAAGTACGCCCCCTATTGACGTCAA
TGACGGTAAATGGCCCGCCTGGCATTATGCCCAGTACATGACCTTATGGGACTTTCCTACTTGGCAGTAC
ATCTACGTATTAGTCATCGCTATTACCATGGTGATGCGGTTTTGGCAGTACATCAATGGGCGTGGATAGC
GGTTTGACTCACGGGGATTTCCAAGTCTCCACCCCATTGACGTCAATGGGAGTTTGTTTTGGCACCAAAA
TCAACGGGACTTTCCAAAATGTCGTAACAACTCCGCCCCATTGACGCAAATGGGCGGTAGGCGTGTACGG
TGGGAGGTCTATATAAGCAGCGCGTTTTGCCTGTACTGGGTCTCTCTGGTTAGACCAGATCTGAGCCTGG
GAGCTCTCTGGCTAACTAGGGAACCCACTGCTTAAGCCTCAATAAAGCTTGCCTTGAGTGCTTCAAGTAG
TGTGTGCCCGTCTGTTGTGTGACTCTGGTAACTAGAGATCCCTCAGACCCTTTTAGTCAGTGTGGAAAAT
CTCTAGCAGTGGCGCCCGAACAGGGACTTGAAAGCGAAAGGGAAACCAGAGGAGCTCTCTCGACGCAGGA
CTCGGCTTGCTGAAGCGCGCACGGCAAGAGGCGAGGGGCGGCGACTGGTGAGTACGCCAAAAATTTTGAC
TAGCGGAGGCTAGAAGGAGAGAGATGGGTGCGAGAGCGTCAGTATTAAGCGGGGGAGAATTAGATCGCGA
TGGGAAAAAATTCGGTTAAGGCCAGGGGGAAAGAAAAAATATAAATTAAAACATATAGTATGGGCAAGCA
GGGAGCTAGAACGATTCGCAGTTAATCCTGGCCTGTTAGAAACATCAGAAGGCTGTAGACAAATACTGGG
ACAGCTACAACCATCCCTTCAGACAGGATCAGAAGAACTTAGATCATTATATAATACAGTAGCAACCCTC
TATTGTGTGCATCAAAGGATAGAGATAAAAGACACCAAGGAAGCTTTAGACAAGATAGAGGAAGAGCAAA
ACAAAAGTAAGACCACCGCACAGCAAGCGGCCGCTGATCTTCAGACCTGGAGGAGGAGATATGAGGGACA
ATTGGAGAAGTGAATTATATAAATATAAAGTAGTAAAAATTGAACCATTAGGAGTAGCACCCACCAAGGC
AAAGAGAAGAGTGGTGCAGAGAGAAAAAAGAGCAGTGGGAATAGGAGCTTTGTTCCTTGGGTTCTTGGGA
GCAGCAGGAAGCACTATGGGCGCAGCGTCAATGACGCTGACGGTACAGGCCAGACAATTATTGTCTGGTA
TAGTGCAGCAGCAGAACAATTTGCTGAGGGCTATTGAGGCGCAACAGCATCTGTTGCAACTCACAGTCTG
GGGCATCAAGCAGCTCCAGGCAAGAATCCTGGCTGTGGAAAGATACCTAAAGGATCAACAGCTCCTGGGG
ATTTGGGGTTGCTCTGGAAAACTCATTTGCACCACTGCTGTGCCTTGGAATGCTAGTTGGAGTAATAAAT
CTCTGGAACAGATTTGGAATCACACGACCTGGATGGAGTGGGACAGAGAAATTAACAATTACACAAGCTT
AATACACTCCTTAATTGAAGAATCGCAAAACCAGCAAGAAAAGAATGAACAAGAATTATTGGAATTAGAT
AAATGGGCAAGTTTGTGGAATTGGTTTAACATAACAAATTGGCTGTGGTATATAAAATTATTCATAATGA
TAGTAGGAGGCTTGGTAGGTTTAAGAATAGTTTTTGCTGTACTTTCTATAGTGAATAGAGTTAGGCAGGG
ATATTCACCATTATCGTTTCAGACCCACCTCCCAACCCCGAGGGGACCCGACAGGCCCGAAGGAATAGAA
GAAGAAGGTGGAGAGAGAGACAGAGACAGATCCATTCGATTAGTGAACGGATCGGCACTGCGTGCGCCAA
TTCTGCAGACAAATGGCAGTATTCATCCACAATTTTAAAAGAAAAGGGGGGATTGGGGGGTACAGTGCAG
GGGAAAGAATAGTAGACATAATAGCAACAGACATACAAACTAAAGAATTACAAAAACAAATTACAAAAAT
TCAAAATTTTCGGGTTTATTACAGGGACAGCAGAGATCCAGTTTGGTTAATTAATAACTTCGTATAGCAT
ACATTATACGAAGTTATTAAAAAAAAAGCACCGACTCGGTGCCACTTTTTCAAGTTGATAACGGACTAGC
CTTATTTTAACTTGCTATTTCTAGCTCTAAAACTCACCACGTAGGAGTTCGGCCGGTGTTTCGTCCTTTC
CACAAGATATATAAAGCCAAGAAATCGAAATACTTTCAAGTTACGGTAAGCATATGATAGTCCATTTTAA
AACATAATTTTAAAACTGCAAACTACCCAAGAAATTATTACTTTCTACGTCACGTATTTTGTACTAATAT
CTTTGTGTTTACAGTCAAATTAATTCCAATTATCTCTCTAACAGCCTTGTATCGTATATGCAAATATGAA
GGAATCATGGGAAATAGGCCCTCTTAATTAATTAACCCGTGTCGGCTCCAGATCTGGCCTCCGCGCCGGG
TTTTGGCGCCTCCCGCGGGCGCCCCCCTCCTCACGGCGAGCGCTGCCACGTCAGACGAAGGGCGCAGCGA
GCGTCCTGATCCTTCCGCCCGGACGCTCAGGACAGCGGCCCGCTGCTCATAAGACTCGGCCTTAGAACCC
CAGTATCAGCAGAAGGACATTTTAGGACGGGACTTGGGTGACTCTAGGGCACTGGTTTTCTTTCCAGAGA
GCGGAACAGGCGAGGAAAAGTAGTCCCTTCTCGGCGATTCTGCGGAGGGATCTCCGTGGGGCGGTGAACG
CCGATGATTATATAAGGACGCGCCGGGTGTGGCACAGCTAGTTCCGTCGCAGCCGGGATTTGGGTCGCGG
TTCTTGTTTGTGGATCGCTGTGATCGTCACTTGGTGAGTAGCGGGCTGCTGGGCTGGCCGGGGCTTTCGT
GGCCGCCGGGCCGCTCGGTGGGACGGAAGCGTGTGGAGAGACCGCCAAGGGCTGTAGTCTGGGTCCGCGA
GCAAGGTTGCCCTGAACTGGGGGTTGGGGGGAGCGCAGCAAAATGGCGGCTGTTCCCGAGTCTTGAATGG
AAGACGCTTGTGAGGCGGGCTGTGAGGTCGTTGAAACAAGGTGGGGGGCATGGTGGGCGGCAAGAACCCA
AGGTCTTGAGGCCTTCGCTAATGCGGGAAAGCTCTTATTCGGGTGAGATGGGCTGGGGCACCATCTGGGG
ACCCTGACGTGAAGTTTGTCACTGACTGGAGAACTCGGTTTGTCGTCTGTTGCGGGGGCGGCAGTTATGG
CGGTGCCGTTGGGCAGTGCACCCGTACCTTTGGGAGCGCGCGCCCTCGTCGTGTCGTGACGTCACCCGTT
CTGTTGGCTTATAATGCAGGGTGGGGCCACCTGCCGGTAGGTGTGCGGTAGGCTTTTCTCCGTCGCAGGA
CGCAGGGTTCGGGCCTAGGGTAGGCTCTCCTGAATCGACAGGCGCCGGACCTCTGGTGAGGGGAGGGATA
AGTGAGGCGTCAGTTTCTTTGGTCGGTTTTATGTACCTATCTTCTTAAGTAGCTGAAGCTCCGGTTTTGA
ACTATGCGCTCGGGGTTGGCGAGTGTGTTTTGTGAAGTTTTTTAGGCACCTTTTGAAATGTAATCATTTG
GGTCAATATGTAATTTTCAGTGTTAGACTAGTAAATTGTCCGCTAAATTCTGGCCGTTTTTGGCTTTTTT
GTTAGACGAAGCTTGGGCTGCAGGTCGACTCTAGAGCCACCATGGACTACAAAGACCATGACGGTGATTA
TAAAGATCATGACATCGATTACAAGGATGACGATGACAAGATGGCCCCCAAGAAGAAGAGGAAGGTGGGC
CGCGGAATGGACAAGAAGTACTCCATTGGGCTCGCCATCGGCACAAACAGCGTCGGCTGGGCCGTCATTA
CGGACGAGTACAAGGTGCCGAGCAAAAAATTCAAAGTTCTGGGCAATACCGATCGCCACAGCATAAAGAA
GAACCTCATTGGCGCCCTCCTGTTCGACTCCGGGGAAACCGCCGAAGCCACGCGGCTCAAAAGAACAGCA
CGGCGCAGATATACCCGCAGAAAGAATCGGATCTGCTACCTGCAGGAGATCTTTAGTAATGAGATGGCTA
AGGTGGATGACTCTTTCTTCCATAGGCTGGAGGAGTCCTTTTTGGTGGAGGAGGATAAAAAGCACGAGCG
CCACCCAATCTTTGGCAATATCGTGGACGAGGTGGCGTACCATGAAAAGTACCCAACCATATATCATCTG
AGGAAGAAGCTTGTAGACAGTACTGATAAGGCTGACTTGCGGTTGATCTATCTCGCGCTGGCGCATATGA
TCAAATTTCGGGGACACTTCCTCATCGAGGGGGACCTGAACCCAGACAACAGCGATGTCGACAAACTCTT
TATCCAACTGGTTCAGACTTACAATCAGCTTTTCGAAGAGAACCCGATCAACGCATCCGGAGTTGACGCC
AAAGCAATCCTGAGCGCTAGGCTGTCCAAATCCCGGCGGCTCGAAAACCTCATCGCACAGCTCCCTGGGG
AGAAGAAGAACGGCCTGTTTGGTAATCTTATCGCCCTGTCACTCGGGCTGACCCCCAACTTTAAATCTAA
CTTCGACCTGGCCGAAGATGCCAAGCTTCAACTGAGCAAAGACACCTACGATGATGATCTCGACAATCTG
CTGGCCCAGATCGGCGACCAGTACGCAGACCTTTTTTTGGCGGCAAAGAACCTGTCAGACGCCATTCTGC
TGAGTGATATTCTGCGAGTGAACACGGAGATCACCAAAGCTCCGCTGAGCGCTAGTATGATCAAGCGCTA
TGATGAGCACCACCAAGACTTGACTTTGCTGAAGGCCCTTGTCAGACAGCAACTGCCTGAGAAGTACAAG
GAAATTTTCTTCGATCAGTCTAAAAATGGCTACGCCGGATACATTGACGGCGGAGCAAGCCAGGAGGAAT
TTTACAAATTTATTAAGCCCATCTTGGAAAAAATGGACGGCACCGAGGAGCTGCTGGTAAAGCTTAACAG
AGAAGATCTGTTGCGCAAACAGCGCACTTTCGACAATGGAAGCATCCCCCACCAGATTCACCTGGGCGAA
CTGCACGCTATCCTCAGGCGGCAAGAGGATTTCTACCCCTTTTTGAAAGATAACAGGGAAAAGATTGAGA
AAATCCTCACATTTCGGATACCCTACTATGTAGGCCCCCTCGCCCGGGGAAATTCCAGATTCGCGTGGAT
GACTCGCAAATCAGAAGAGACCATCACTCCCTGGAACTTCGAGGAAGTCGTGGATAAGGGGGCCTCTGCC
CAGTCCTTCATCGAAAGGATGACTAACTTTGATAAAAATCTGCCTAACGAAAAGGTGCTTCCTAAACACT
CTCTGCTGTACGAGTACTTCACAGTTTATAACGAGCTCACCAAGGTCAAATACGTCACAGAAGGGATGAG
AAAGCCAGCATTCCTGTCTGGAGAGCAGAAGAAAGCTATCGTGGACCTCCTCTTCAAGACGAACCGGAAA
GTTACCGTGAAACAGCTCAAAGAAGACTATTTCAAAAAGATTGAATGTTTCGACTCTGTTGAAATCAGCG
GAGTGGAGGATCGCTTCAACGCATCCCTGGGAACGTATCACGATCTCCTGAAAATCATTAAAGACAAGGA
CTTCCTGGACAATGAGGAGAACGAGGACATTCTTGAGGACATTGTCCTCACCCTTACGTTGTTTGAAGAT
AGGGAGATGATTGAAGAACGCTTGAAAACTTACGCTCATCTCTTCGACGACAAAGTCATGAAACAGCTCA
AGAGGCGCCGATATACAGGATGGGGGCGGCTGTCAAGAAAACTGATCAATGGGATCCGAGACAAGCAGAG
TGGAAAGACAATCCTGGATTTTCTTAAGTCCGATGGATTTGCCAACCGGAACTTCATGCAGTTGATCCAT
GATGACTCTCTCACCTTTAAGGAGGACATCCAGAAAGCACAAGTTTCTGGCCAGGGGGACAGTCTTCACG
AGCACATCGCTAATCTTGCAGGTAGCCCAGCTATCAAAAAGGGAATACTGCAGACCGTTAAGGTCGTGGA
TGAACTCGTCAAAGTAATGGGAAGGCATAAGCCCGAGAATATCGTTATCGAGATGGCCCGAGAGAACCAA
ACTACCCAGAAGGGACAGAAGAACAGTAGGGAAAGGATGAAGAGGATTGAAGAGGGTATAAAAGAACTGG
GGTCCCAAATCCTTAAGGAACACCCAGTTGAAAACACCCAGCTTCAGAATGAGAAGCTCTACCTGTACTA
CCTGCAGAACGGCAGGGACATGTACGTGGATCAGGAACTGGACATCAATCGGCTCTCCGACTACGACGTG
GATGCCATCGTGCCCCAGTCTTTTCTCAAAGATGATTCTATTGATAATAAAGTGTTGACAAGATCCGATA
AAAATAGAGGGAAGAGTGATAACGTCCCCTCAGAAGAAGTTGTCAAGAAAATGAAAAATTATTGGCGGCA
GCTGCTGAACGCCAAACTGATCACACAACGGAAGTTCGATAATCTGACTAAGGCTGAACGAGGTGGCCTG
TCTGAGTTGGATAAAGCCGGCTTCATCAAAAGGCAGCTTGTTGAGACACGCCAGATCACCAAGCACGTGG
CCCAAATTCTCGATTCACGCATGAACACCAAGTACGATGAAAATGACAAACTGATTCGAGAGGTGAAAGT
TATTACTCTGAAGTCTAAGCTGGTCTCAGATTTCAGAAAGGACTTTCAGTTTTATAAGGTGAGAGAGATC
AACAATTACCACCATGCGCATGATGCCTACCTGAATGCAGTGGTAGGCACTGCACTTATCAAAAAATATC
CCAAGCTTGAATCTGAATTTGTTTACGGAGACTATAAAGTGTACGATGTTAGGAAAATGATCGCAAAGTC
TGAGCAGGAAATAGGCAAGGCCACCGCTAAGTACTTCTTTTACAGCAATATTATGAATTTTTTCAAGACC
GAGATTACACTGGCCAATGGAGAGATTCGGAAGCGACCACTTATCGAAACAAACGGAGAAACAGGAGAAA
TCGTGTGGGACAAGGGTAGGGATTTCGCGACAGTCCGGAAGGTCCTGTCCATGCCGCAGGTGAACATCGT
TAAAAAGACCGAAGTACAGACCGGAGGCTTCTCCAAGGAAAGTATCCTCCCGAAAAGGAACAGCGACAAG
CTGATCGCACGCAAAAAAGATTGGGACCCCAAGAAATACGGCGGATTCGATTCTCCTACAGTCGCTTACA
GTGTACTGGTTGTGGCCAAAGTGGAGAAAGGGAAGTCTAAAAAACTCAAAAGCGTCAAGGAACTGCTGGG
CATCACAATCATGGAGCGATCAAGCTTCGAAAAAAACCCCATCGACTTTCTCGAGGCGAAAGGATATAAA
GAGGTCAAAAAAGACCTCATCATTAAGCTTCCCAAGTACTCTCTCTTTGAGCTTGAAAACGGCCGGAAAC
GAATGCTCGCTAGTGCGGGCGAGCTGCAGAAAGGTAACGAGCTGGCACTGCCCTCTAAATACGTTAATTT
CTTGTATCTGGCCAGCCACTATGAAAAGCTCAAAGGGTCTCCCGAAGATAATGAGCAGAAGCAGCTGTTC
GTGGAACAACACAAACACTACCTTGATGAGATCATCGAGCAAATAAGCGAATTCTCCAAAAGAGTGATCC
TCGCCGACGCTAACCTCGATAAGGTGCTTTCTGCTTACAATAAGCACAGGGATAAGCCCATCAGGGAGCA
GGCAGAAAACATTATCCACTTGTTTACTCTGACCAACTTGGGCGCGCCTGCAGCCTTCAAGTACTTCGAC
ACCACCATAGACAGAAAGCGGTACACCTCTACAAAGGAGGTCCTGGACGCCACACTGATTCATCAGTCAA
TTACGGGGCTCTATGAAACAAGAATCGACCTCTCTCAGCTCGGTGGAGACAGCAGGGCTGACCCCAAGAA
GAAGAGGAAGGTGGCTAGCGATGCTAAGTCACTGACTGCCTGGTCCCGGACACTGGTGACCTTCAAGGAT
GTGTTTGTGGACTTCACCAGGGAGGAGTGGAAGCTGCTGGACACTGCTCAGCAGATCCTGTACAGAAATG
TGATGCTGGAGAACTATAAGAACCTGGTTTCCTTGGGTTATCAGCTTACTAAGCCAGATGTGATCCTCCG
GTTGGAGAAGGGAGAAGAGCCCTGGCTGGTGGAGAGAGAAATTCACCAAGAGACCCATCCTGATTCAGAG
ACTGCATTTGAAATCAAATCATCAGTTCCGAAAAAGAAACGCAAAGTTGCTAGCGAGGGCAGAGGAAGTC
TTCTAACATGCGGTGACGTGGAGGAGAATCCCGGCCCTGGTACCGTGAGCAAGGGCGAGGAGCTGTTCAC
CGGGGTGGTGCCCATCCTGGTCGAGCTGGACGGCGACGTAAACGGCCACAAGTTCAGCGTGTCCGGCGAG
GGCGAGGGCGATGCCACCTACGGCAAGCTGACCCTGAAGTTCATCTGCACCACCGGCAAGCTGCCCGTGC
CCTGGCCCACCCTCGTGACCACCCTGACCTACGGCGTGCAGTGCTTCAGCCGCTACCCCGACCACATGAA
GCAGCACGACTTCTTCAAGTCCGCCATGCCCGAAGGCTACGTCCAGGAGCGCACCATCTTCTTCAAGGAC
GACGGCAACTACAAGACCCGCGCCGAGGTGAAGTTCGAGGGCGACACCCTGGTGAACCGCATCGAGCTGA
AGGGCATCGACTTCAAGGAGGACGGCAACATCCTGGGGCACAAGCTGGAGTACAACTACAACAGCCACAA
CGTCTATATCATGGCCGACAAGCAGAAGAACGGCATCAAGGTGAACTTCAAGATCCGCCACAACATCGAG
GACGGCAGCGTGCAGCTCGCCGACCACTACCAGCAGAACACCCCCATCGGCGACGGCCCCGTGCTGCTGC
CCGACAACCACTACCTGAGCACCCAGTCCGCCCTGAGCAAAGACCCCAACGAGAAGCGCGATCACATGGT
CCTGCTGGAGTTCGTGACCGCCGCCGGGATCACTCTCGGCATGGACGAGCTGTACAAGACCGGTTGATAA
TAGATAACTTCGTATAGCATACATTATACGAAGTTATGAATTCGATATCAAGCTTATCGATAATCAACCT
CTGGATTACAAAATTTGTGAAAGATTGACTGGTATTCTTAACTATGTTGCTCCTTTTACGCTATGTGGAT
ACGCTGCTTTAATGCCTTTGTATCATGCTATTGCTTCCCGTATGGCTTTCATTTTCTCCTCCTTGTATAA
ATCCTGGTTGCTGTCTCTTTATGAGGAGTTGTGGCCCGTTGTCAGGCAACGTGGCGTGGTGTGCACTGTG
TTTGCTGACGCAACCCCCACTGGTTGGGGCATTGCCACCACCTGTCAGCTCCTTTCCGGGACTTTCGCTT
TCCCCCTCCCTATTGCCACGGCGGAACTCATCGCCGCCTGCCTTGCCCGCTGCTGGACAGGGGCTCGGCT
GTTGGGCACTGACAATTCCGTGGTGTTGTCGGGGAAATCATCGTCCTTTCCTTGGCTGCTCGCCTGTGTT
GCCACCTGGATTCTGCGCGGGACGTCCTTCTGCTACGTCCCTTCGGCCCTCAATCCAGCGGACCTTCCTT
CCCGCGGCCTGCTGCCGGCTCTGCGGCCTCTTCCGCGTCTTCGCCTTCGCCCTCAGACGAGTCGGATCTC
CCTTTGGGCCGCCTCCCCGCATCGATACCGTCGACCTCGAGACCTAGAAAAACATGGAGCAATCACAAGT
AGCAATACAGCAGCTACCAATGCTGATTGTGCCTGGCTAGAAGCACAAGAGGAGGAGGAGGTGGGTTTTC
CAGTCACACCTCAGGTACCTTTAAGACCAATGACTTACAAGGCAGCTGTAGATCTTAGCCACTTTTTAAA
AGAAAAGGGGGGACTGGAAGGGCTAATTCACTCCCAACGAAGACAAGATATCCTTGATCTGTGGATCTAC
CACACACAAGGCTACTTCCCTGATTGGCAGAACTACACACCAGGGCCAGGGATCAGATATCCACTGACCT
TTGGATGGTGCTACAAGCTAGTACCAGTTGAGCAAGAGAAGGTAGAAGAAGCCAATGAAGGAGAGAACAC
CCGCTTGTTACACCCTGTGAGCCTGCATGGGATGGATGACCCGGAGAGAGAAGTATTAGAGTGGAGGTTT
GACAGCCGCCTAGCATTTCATCACATGGCCCGAGAGCTGCATCCGGACTGTACTGGGTCTCTCTGGTTAG
ACCAGATCTGAGCCTGGGAGCTCTCTGGCTAACTAGGGAACCCACTGCTTAAGCCTCAATAAAGCTTGCC
TTGAGTGCTTCAAGTAGTGTGTGCCCGTCTGTTGTGTGACTCTGGTAACTAGAGATCCCTCAGACCCTTT
TAGTCAGTGTGGAAAATCTCTAGCAGGGCCCGTTTAAACCCGCTGATCAGCCTCGACTGTGCCTTCTAGT
TGCCAGCCATCTGTTGTTTGCCCCTCCCCCGTGCCTTCCTTGACCCTGGAAGGTGCCACTCCCACTGTCC
TTTCCTAATAAAATGAGGAAATTGCATCGCATTGTCTGAGTAGGTGTCATTCTATTCTGGGGGGTGGGGT
GGGGCAGGACAGCAAGGGGGAGGATTGGGAAGACAATAGCAGGCATGCTGGGGATGCGGTGGGCTCTATG
GCTTCTGAGGCGGAAAGAACCAGCTGGGGCTCTAGGGGGTATCCCC
[124 nt withheld, positions 11037-11160]
C
[91 nt withheld, positions 11162-11252]
A
[49 nt withheld, positions 11254-11302]
CCTTTGACGTTGGAGTCCACGTTCTTT
[37 nt withheld, positions 11330-11366]
ACCCTATCTCGGTCTATTCTTTTGATTTATAAGGGATTTTGCCGATTTCGGCCTATTGGTTAAAAAATGA
GCTGATTTAACAAAAATTTAACGCGAATTAATTCTGTGGAATGTGTGTCAGTTAGGGTGTGGAAAGTCCC
CAGGCTCCCCAGCAGGCAGAAGTATGCAAAGCATGCATCTCAATTAGTCAGCAACCAGGTGTGGAAAGTC
CCCAGGCTCCCCAGCAGGCAGAAGTATGCAAAGCATGCATCTCAATTAGTCAGCAACCATAGTCCCGCCC
CTAACTCCGCCCATCCCGCCCCTAACTCCGCCCAGTTCCGCCCATTCTCCGCCCCATGGCTGACTAATTT
TTTTTATTTATGCAGAGGCCGAGGCCGCCTCTGCCTCTGAGCTATTCCAGAAGTAGTGAGGAGGCTTTTT
TGGAGGCCTAGGCTTTTGCAAAAAGCTCCCGGGAGCTTGTATATCCATTTTCGGATCTGATCAGCACGTG
TTGACAATTAATCATCGGCATAGTATATCGGCATAGTATAATACGACAAGGTGAGGAACTAAACCATGGC
CAAGTTGACCAGTGCCGTTCCGGTGCTCACCGCGCGCGACGTCGCCGGAGCGGTCGAGTTCTGGACCGAC
CGGCTCGGGTTCTCCCGGGACTTCGTGGAGGACGACTTCGCCGGTGTGGTCCGGGACGACGTGACCCTGT
TCATCAGCGCGGTCCAGGACCAGGTGGTGCCGGACAACACCCTGGCCTGGGTGTGGGTGCGCGGCCTGGA
CGAGCTGTACGCCGAGTGGTCGGAGGTCGTGTCCACGAACTTCCGGGACGCCTCCGGGCCGGCCATGACC
GAGATCGGCGAGCAGCCGTGGGGGCGGGAGTTCGCCCTGCGCGACCCGGCCGGCAACTGCGTGCACTTCG
TGGCCGAGGAGCAGGACTGACACGTGCTACGAGATTTCGATTCCACCGCCGCCTTCTATGAAAGGTTGGG
CTTCGGAATCGTTTTCCGGGACGCCGGCTGGATGATCCTCCAGCGCGGGGATCTCATGCTGGAGTTCTTC
GCCCACCCCAACTTGTTTATTGCAGCTTATAATGGTTACAAATAAAGCAATAGCATCACAAATTTCACAA
ATAAAGCATTTTTTTCACTGCATTCTAGTTGTGGTTTGTCCAAACTCATCAATGTATCTTATCATGTCTG
TATACCGTCGACCTCTAGCTAGAGCTTGGCGTAATCATGGTCATAGCTGTTTCCTGTGTGAAATTGTTAT
CCGCTCACAATTCCACACAACATACGAGCCGGAAGCATAAAGTGTAAAGCCTGGGGTGCCTAATGAGTGA
GCTAACTCACATTAATTGCGTTGCGCTCACTGCCCGCTTTCCAGTCGGGAAACCTGTCGTGCCAGCTGCA
TTAATGAATCGGCCAACGCGCGGGGAGAGGCGGTTTGCGTATTGGGCGCTCTTCCGCTTCCTCGCTCACT
GACTCGCTGCGCTCGGTCGTTCGGCTGCGGCGAGCGGTATCAGCTCACTCAAAGGCGGTAATACGGTTAT
CCACAGAATCAGGGGATAACGCAGGAAAGAACATGTGAGCAAAAGGCCAGCAAAAGGCCAGGAACCGTAA
AAAGGCCGCGTTGCTGGCGTTTTTCCATAGGCTCCGCCCCCCTGACGAGCATCACAAAAATCGACGCTCA
AGTCAGAGGTGGCGAAACCCGACAGGACTATAAAGATACCAGGCGTTTCCCCCTGGAAGCTCCCTCGTGC
GCTCTCCTGTTCCGACCCTGCCGCTTACCGGATACCTGTCCGCCTTTCTCCCTTCGGGAAGCGTGGCGCT
TTCTCATAGCTCACGCTGTAGGTATCTCAGTTCGGTGTAGGTCGTTCGCTCCAAGCTGGGCTGTGTGCAC
GAACCCCCCGTTCAGCCCGACCGCTGCGCCTTATCCGGTAACTATCGTCTTGAGTCCAACCCGGTAAGAC
ACGACTTATCGCCACTGGCAGCAGCCACTGGTAACAGGATTAGCAGAGCGAGGTATGTAGGCGGTGCTAC
AGAGTTCTTGAAGTGGTGGCCTAACTACGGCTACACTAGAAGAACAGTATTTGGTATCTGCGCTCTGCTG
AAGCCAGTTACCTTCGGAAAAAGAGTTGGTAGCTCTTGATCCGGCAAACAAACCACCGCTGGTAGCGGTG
GTTTTTTTGTTTGCAAGCAGCAGATTACGCGCAGAAAAAAAGGATCTCAAGAAGATCCTTTGATCTTTTC
TACGGGGTCTGACGCTCAGTGGAACGAAAACTCACGTTAAGGGATTTTGGTCATGAGATTATCAAAAAGG
ATCTTCACCTAGATCCTTTTAAATTAAAAATGAAGTTTTAAATCAATCTAAAGTATATATGAGTAAACTT
GGTCTGACAGTTACCAATGCTTAATCAGTGAGGCACCTATCTCAGCGATCTGTCTATTTCGTTCATCCAT
AGTTGCCTGACTCCCCGTCGTGTAGATAACTACGATACGGGAGGGCTTACCATCTGGCCCCAGTGCTGCA
ATGATACCGCGAGACCCACGCTCACCGGCTCCAGATTTATCAGCAATAAACCAGCCAGCCGGAAGGGCCG
AGCGCAGAAGTGGTCCTGCAACTTTATCCGCCTCCATCCAGTCTATTAATTGTTGCCGGGAAGCTAGAGT
AAGTAGTTCGCCAGTTAATAGTTTGCGCAACGTTGTTGCCATTGCTACAGGCATCGTGGTGTCACGCTCG
TCGTTTGGTATGGCTTCATTCAGCTCCGGTTCCCAACGATCAAGGCGAGTTACATGATCCCCCATGTTGT
GCAAAAAAGCGGTTAGCTCCTTCGGTCCTCCGATCGTTGTCAGAAGTAAGTTGGCCGCAGTGTTATCACT
CATGGTTATGGCAGCACTGCATAATTCTCTTACTGTCATGCCATCCGTAAGATGCTTTTCTGTGACTGGT
GAGTACTCAACCAAGTCATTCTGAGAATAGTGTATGCGGCGACCGAGTTGCTCTTGCCCGGCGTCAATAC
GGGATAATACCGCGCCACATAGCAGAACTTTAAAAGTGCTCATCATTGGAAAACGTTCTTCGGGGCGAAA
ACTCTCAAGGATCTTACCGCTGTTGAGATCCAGTTCGATGTAACCCACTCGTGCACCCAACTGATCTTCA
GCATCTTTTACTTTCACCAGCGTTTCTGGGTGAGCAAAAACAGGAAGGCAAAATGCCGCAAAAAAGGGAA
TAAGGGCGACACGGAAATGTTGAATACTCATACTCTTCCTTTTTCAATATTATTGAAGCATTTATCAGGG
TTATTGTCTCATGAGCGGATACATATTTGAATGTATTTAGAAAAATAAACAAATAGGGGTTCCGCGCACA
TTTCCCCGAAAAGTGCCACCTGACGTCGACGGATCGGGAGATCTCCCGATCCCCTATGGTGCACTCTCAG
TACAATCTGCTCTGATGCCGCATAGTTAAGCCAGTATCTGCTCCCTGCTTGTGTGTTGGAGGTCGCTGAG
TAGTGCGCGAGCAAAATTTAAGCTACAACAAGGCAAGGCTTGACCGACAATTGCATGAAGAATCTGCTTA
GGGTTAGGCGTTTTGCGCTGCTTCGCGATGTACGGGCCAGATATACGCGTT
